LOCUS       Exported 3310 bp ds-DNA circular SYN 12-MAY-2021
DEFINITION  Multisite gateway vector for 5' tagging with lamp1.
ACCESSION   .
VERSION     .
KEYWORDS    pME-lamp1
SOURCE      synthetic DNA construct
  ORGANISM  synthetic DNA construct
REFERENCE   1 (bases 1 to 3310)
  TITLE     Parton Lab Plasmids for in vivo cell biology in the zebrafish
REFERENCE   2 (bases 1 to 3310)
  AUTHORS   .
  TITLE     Direct Submission
  JOURNAL   Exported May 12, 2021 from SnapGene Server 1.1.58
            http://www.snapgene.com
FEATURES             Location/Qualifiers
     source          1..3310
                     /organism="synthetic DNA construct"
                     /mol_type="other DNA"
     protein_bind    1..100
                     /gene="mutant version of attL"
                     /label=attL1
                     /bound_moiety="LR Clonase(TM)"
                     /note="recombination site for the Gateway(R) LR reaction"
     protein_bind    complement(867..966)
                     /gene="mutant version of attL"
                     /label=attL2
                     /bound_moiety="LR Clonase(TM)"
                     /note="recombination site for the Gateway(R) LR reaction"
     primer_bind     complement(983..1002)
                     /label=T7
                     /note="T7 promoter, forward primer"
     promoter        complement(984..1002)
                     /label=T7 promoter
                     /note="promoter for bacteriophage T7 RNA polymerase"
     primer_bind     complement(1007..1023)
                     /label=M13 rev
                     /note="common sequencing primer, one of multiple similar
                     variants"
     primer_bind     complement(1007..1023)
                     /label=M13 Reverse
                     /note="In lacZ gene. Also called M13-rev"
     primer_bind     complement(1125..1144)
                     /label=pENTR-R
                     /note="pENTR vectors, reverse primer"
     CDS             1136..1945
                     /codon_start=1
                     /gene="aph(3')-Ia"
                     /product="aminoglycoside phosphotransferase"
                     /label=KanR
                     /note="confers resistance to kanamycin in bacteria or G418
                     (Geneticin(R)) in eukaryotes"
                     /translation="MSHIQRETSRPRLNSNMDADLYGYKWARDNVGQSGATIYRLYGKP
                     DAPELFLKHGKGSVANDVTDEMVRLNWLTEFMPLPTIKHFIRTPDDAWLLTTAIPGKTA
                     FQVLEEYPDSGENIVDALAVFLRRLHSIPVCNCPFNSDRVFRLAQAQSRMNNGLVDASD
                     FDDERNGWPVEQVWKEMHKLLPFSPDSVVTHGDFSLDNLIFDEGKLIGCIDVGRVGIAD
                     RYQDLAILWNCLGEFSPSLQKRLFQKYGIDNPDMNKLQFHLMLDEFF"
     primer_bind     complement(1203..1222)
                     /label=Kan-R
                     /note="Kanamycin resistance gene, reverse primer"
     rep_origin      2092..2680
                     /direction=RIGHT
                     /label=ori
                     /note="high-copy-number ColE1/pMB1/pBR322/pUC origin of
                     replication"
     primer_bind     2581..2600
                     /label=pBR322ori-F
                     /note="pBR322 origin, forward primer"
     primer_bind     2834..2851
                     /label=L4440
                     /note="L4440 vector, forward primer"
     terminator      3010..3037
                     /label=rrnB T2 terminator
                     /note="transcription terminator T2 from the E. coli rrnB
                     gene"
     terminator      3129..3215
                     /gene="Escherichia coli rrnB"
                     /label=rrnB T1 terminator
                     /note="transcription terminator T1 from the E. coli rrnB
                     gene"
     primer_bind     3264..3286
                     /label=M13/pUC Forward
                     /note="In lacZ gene"
     primer_bind     3278..3295
                     /label=M13 Forward
                     /note="In lacZ gene. Also called M13-F20 or M13 (-21)
                     Forward"
     primer_bind     3279..3295
                     /label=M13 fwd
                     /note="common sequencing primer, one of multiple similar
                     variants"
ORIGIN
        1 caaataatga ttttattttg actgatagtg acctgttcgt tgcaacaaat tgatgagcaa
       61 tgctttttta taatgccaac tttgtacaaa aaagcaggct gccaccatga tctctatcat
      121 ccccaaacaa aacagacccg tcggggcaat ttttagcctg ctgttagctc taaccataca
      181 ccagactttg acctccaatg ttccgaccac tgcggccacc cctgaaacca gctctcctcc
      241 ggcctctcct gtcacccccg gacccccaga gcggggcaac tacaatgtca ccaatgccaa
      301 tgatacagtc tgtctcctgg cacgcatggc cctccaactc aacataagct tcaactcaac
      361 ctctcagggc aagcttgtcc aggaggtctt gaacttgcat ccaaacctcg ttaaattctc
      421 tggatcctgt gagttggacc gtgcatctct gattctcaca gaggacaaca ttactctgac
      481 tttcagcttc tctttaaact ccacatcaaa caagtatcat cttagtggtt tggagctgtc
      541 agcttcattg cctgatatgg ctaagggtct tgtggtcaga aacaccacac tgaactactt
      601 tgtgggaacg ctgggccact cttacatgtg tcagaaggaa aagaccttga gcgtcaccca
      661 aaatttctct ctcaacacct tccaacttca agtgcaacct ttcggtgtca agggagattt
      721 tggagcagct gaggagtgcg agttggatga ggacgacatg ttgatcccca tcgttgtggg
      781 cgctgcattg gctgttctag tgctcatagt gatcctggcg tacctgatcg gcagaaacag
      841 gagtcacgcc ggctaccaga ccatccaccc agctttcttg tacaaagttg gcattataag
      901 aaagcattgc ttatcaattt gttgcaacga acaggtcact atcagtcaaa ataaaatcat
      961 tatttgccat ccagctgata tcccctatag tgagtcgtat tacatggtca tagctgtttc
     1021 ctggcagctc tggcccgtgt ctcaaaatct ctgatgttac attgcacaag ataaaaatat
     1081 atcatcatga acaataaaac tgtctgctta cataaacagt aatacaaggg gtgttatgag
     1141 ccatattcaa cgggaaacgt cgaggccgcg attaaattcc aacatggatg ctgatttata
     1201 tgggtataaa tgggctcgcg ataatgtcgg gcaatcaggt gcgacaatct atcgcttgta
     1261 tgggaagccc gatgcgccag agttgtttct gaaacatggc aaaggtagcg ttgccaatga
     1321 tgttacagat gagatggtca gactaaactg gctgacggaa tttatgcctc ttccgaccat
     1381 caagcatttt atccgtactc ctgatgatgc atggttactc accactgcga tccccggaaa
     1441 aacagcattc caggtattag aagaatatcc tgattcaggt gaaaatattg ttgatgcgct
     1501 ggcagtgttc ctgcgccggt tgcattcgat tcctgtttgt aattgtcctt ttaacagcga
     1561 tcgcgtattt cgtctcgctc aggcgcaatc acgaatgaat aacggtttgg ttgatgcgag
     1621 tgattttgat gacgagcgta atggctggcc tgttgaacaa gtctggaaag aaatgcataa
     1681 acttttgcca ttctcaccgg attcagtcgt cactcatggt gatttctcac ttgataacct
     1741 tatttttgac gaggggaaat taataggttg tattgatgtt ggacgagtcg gaatcgcaga
     1801 ccgataccag gatcttgcca tcctatggaa ctgcctcggt gagttttctc cttcattaca
     1861 gaaacggctt tttcaaaaat atggtattga taatcctgat atgaataaat tgcagtttca
     1921 tttgatgctc gatgagtttt tctaatcaga attggttaat tggttgtaac actggcagag
     1981 cattacgctg acttgacggg acggcgcaag ctcatgacca aaatccctta acgtgagtta
     2041 cgcgtcgttc cactgagcgt cagaccccgt agaaaagatc aaaggatctt cttgagatcc
     2101 tttttttctg cgcgtaatct gctgcttgca aacaaaaaaa ccaccgctac cagcggtggt
     2161 ttgtttgccg gatcaagagc taccaactct ttttccgaag gtaactggct tcagcagagc
     2221 gcagatacca aatactgttc ttctagtgta gccgtagtta ggccaccact tcaagaactc
     2281 tgtagcaccg cctacatacc tcgctctgct aatcctgtta ccagtggctg ctgccagtgg
     2341 cgataagtcg tgtcttaccg ggttggactc aagacgatag ttaccggata aggcgcagcg
     2401 gtcgggctga acggggggtt cgtgcacaca gcccagcttg gagcgaacga cctacaccga
     2461 actgagatac ctacagcgtg agctatgaga aagcgccacg cttcccgaag ggagaaaggc
     2521 ggacaggtat ccggtaagcg gcagggtcgg aacaggagag cgcacgaggg agcttccagg
     2581 gggaaacgcc tggtatcttt atagtcctgt cgggtttcgc cacctctgac ttgagcgtcg
     2641 atttttgtga tgctcgtcag gggggcggag cctatggaaa aacgccagca acgcggcctt
     2701 tttacggttc ctggcctttt gctggccttt tgctcacatg ttctttcctg cgttatcccc
     2761 tgattctgtg gataaccgta ttaccgcctt tgagtgagct gataccgctc gccgcagccg
     2821 aacgaccgag cgcagcgagt cagtgagcga ggaagcggaa gagcgcccaa tacgcaaacc
     2881 gcctctcccc gcgcgttggc cgattcatta atgcagctgg cacgacaggt ttcccgactg
     2941 gaaagcgggc agtgagcgca acgcaattaa tacgcgtacc gctagccagg aagagtttgt
     3001 agaaacgcaa aaaggccatc cgtcaggatg gccttctgct tagtttgatg cctggcagtt
     3061 tatggcgggc gtcctgcccg ccaccctccg ggccgttgct tcacaacgtt caaatccgct
     3121 cccggcggat ttgtcctact caggagagcg ttcaccgaca aacaacagat aaaacgaaag
     3181 gcccagtctt ccgactgagc ctttcgtttt atttgatgcc tggcagttcc ctactctcgc
     3241 gttaacgcta gcatggatgt tttcccagtc acgacgttgt aaaacgacgg ccagtcttaa
     3301 gctcgggccc
//
