>Addgene plasmid #109559 | pME-lamp1 | depositor full sequence | sequence record 206496 | Full Sequence
CTTTCCTGCGTTATCCCCTGATTCTGTGGATAACCGTATTACCGCCTTTGAGTGAGCTGATACCGCTCGC
CGCAGCCGAACGACCGAGCGCAGCGAGTCAGTGAGCGAGGAAGCGGAAGAGCGCCCAATACGCAAACCGC
CTCTCCCCGCGCGTTGGCCGATTCATTAATGCAGCTGGCACGACAGGTTTCCCGACTGGAAAGCGGGCAG
TGAGCGCAACGCAATTAATACGCGTACCGCTAGCCAGGAAGAGTTTGTAGAAACGCAAAAAGGCCATCCG
TCAGGATGGCCTTCTGCTTAGTTTGATGCCTGGCAGTTTATGGCGGGCGTCCTGCCCGCCACCCTCCGGG
CCGTTGCTTCACAACGTTCAAATCCGCTCCCGGCGGATTTGTCCTACTCAGGAGAGCGTTCACCGACAAA
CAACAGATAAAACGAAAGGCCCAGTCTTCCGACTGAGCCTTTCGTTTTATTTGATGCCTGGCAGTTCCCT
ACTCTCGCGTTAACGCTAGCATGGATGTTTTCCCAGTCACGACGTTGTAAAACGACGGCCAGTCTTAAGC
TCGGGCCCCAAATAATGATTTTATTTTGACTGATAGTGACCTGTTCGTTGCAACACATTGATGAGCAATG
CTTTTTTATAATGCCAACTTTGTACAAAAAAGCAGGCTGCCACCATGATCTCTATCATCCCCAAACAAAA
CAGACCCGTCGGGGCAATTTTTAGCCTGCTGTTAGCTCTAACCATACACCAGACTTTGACCTCCAATGTT
CCGACCACTGCGGCCACCCCTGAAACCAGCTCTCCTCCGGCCTCTCCTGTCACCCCCGGACCCCCAGAGC
GGGGCAACTACAATGTCACCAATGCCAATGATACAGTCTGTCTCCTGGCACGCATGGCCCTCCAACTCAA
CATAAGCTTCAACTCAACCTCTCAGGGCAAGCTTGTCCAGGAGGTCTTGAACTTGCATCCAAACCTCGTT
AAATTCTCTGGATCCTGTGAGTTGGACCGTGCATCTCTGATTCTCACAGAGGACAACATTACTCTGACTT
TCAGCTTCTCTTTAAACTCCACATCAAACAAGTATCATCTTAGTGGTTTGGAGCTGTCAGCTTCATTGCC
TGATATGGCTAAGGGTCTTGTGGTCAGAAACACCACACTGAACTACTTTGTGGGAACGCTGGGCCACTCT
TACATGTGTCAGAAGGAAAAGACCTTGAGCGTCACCCAAAATTTCTCTCTCAACACCTTCCAACTTCAAG
TGCAACCTTTCGGTGTCAAGGGAGATTTTGGAGCAGCTGAGGAGTGCGAGTTGGATGAGGACGACATGTT
GATCCCCATCGTTGTGGGCGCTGCATTGGCTGTTCTAGTGCTCATAGTGATCCTGGCGTACCTGATCGGC
AGAAACAGGAGTCACGCCGGCTACCAGACCATCCACCCAGCTTTCTTGTACAAAGTTGGCATTATAAGAA
AGCATTGCTTATCAATTTGTTGCAACGAACAGGTCACTATCAGTCAAAATAAAATCATTATTTGCCATCC
AGCTGATATCCCCTATAGTGAGTCGTATTACATGGTCATAGCTGTTTCCTGGCAGCTCTGGCCCGTGTCT
CAAAATCTCTGATGTTACATTGCACAAGATAAAATAATATCATCATGAACAATAAAACTGTCTGCTTACA
TAAACAGTAATACAAGGGGTGTTATGAGCCATATTCAACGGGAAACGTCGAGGCCGCGATTAAATTCCAA
CATGGATGCTGATTTATATGGGTATAAATGGGCTCGCGATAATGTCGGGCAATCAGGTGCGACAATCTAT
CGCTTGTATGGGAAGCCCGATGCGCCAGAGTTGTTTCTGAAACATGGCAAAGGTAGCGTTGCCAATGATG
TTACAGATGAGATGGTCAGACTAAACTGGCTGACGGAATTTATGCCTCTTCCGACCATCAAGCATTTTAT
CCGTACTCCTGATGATGCATGGTTACTCACCACTGCGATCCCCGGAAAAACAGCATTCCAGGTATTAGAA
GAATATCCTGATTCAGGTGAAAATATTGTTGATGCGCTGGCAGTGTTCCTGCGCCGGTTGCATTCGATTC
CTGTTTGTAATTGTCCTTTTAACAGCGATCGCGTATTTCGTCTCGCTCAGGCGCAATCACGAATGAATAA
CGGTTTGGTTGATGCGAGTGATTTTGATGACGAGCGTAATGGCTGGCCTGTTGAACAAGTCTGGAAAGAA
ATGCATAAACTTTTGCCATTCTCACCGGATTCAGTCGTCACTCATGGTGATTTCTCACTTGATAACCTTA
TTTTTGACGAGGGGAAATTAATAGGTTGTATTGATGTTGGACGAGTCGGAATCGCAGACCGATACCAGGA
TCTTGCCATCCTATGGAACTGCCTCGGTGAGTTTTCTCCTTCATTACAGAAACGGCTTTTTCAAAAATAT
GGTATTGATAATCCTGATATGAATAAATTGCAGTTTCATTTGATGCTCGATGAGTTTTTCTAATCAGAAT
TGGTTAATTGGTTGTAACACTGGCAGAGCATTACGCTGACTTGACGGGACGGCGCAAGCTCATGACCAAA
ATCCCTTAACGTGAGTTACGCGTCGTTCCACTGAGCGTCAGACCCCGTAGAAAAGATCAAAGGATCTTCT
TGAGATCCTTTTTTTCTGCGCGTAATCTGCTGCTTGCAAACAAAAAAACCACCGCTACCAGCGGTGGTTT
GTTTGCCGGATCAAGAGCTACCAACTCTTTTTCCGAAGGTAACTGGCTTCAGCAGAGCGCAGATACCAAA
TACTGTTCTTCTAGTGTAGCCGTAGTTAGGCCACCACTTCAAGAACTCTGTAGCACCGCCTACATACCTC
GCTCTGCTAATCCTGTTACCAGTGGCTGCTGCCAGTGGCGATAAGTCGTGTCTTACCGGGTTGGACTCAA
GACGATAGTTACCGGATAAGGCGCAGCGGTCGGGCTGAACGGGGGGTTCGTGCACACAGCCCAGCTTGGA
GCGAACGACCTACACCGAACTGAGATACCTACAGCGTGAGCTATGAGAAAGCGCCACGCTTCCCGAAGGG
AGAAAGGCGGACAGGTATCCGGTAAGCGGCAGGGTCGGAACAGGAGAGCGCACGAGGGAGCTTCCAGGGG
GAAACGCCTGGTATCTTTATAGTCCTGTCGGGTTTCGCCACCTCTGACTTGAGCGTCGATTTTTGTGATG
CTCGTCAGGGGGGCGGAGCCTATGGAAAAACGCCAGCAACGCGGCCTTTTTACGGTTCCTGGCCTTTTGC
TGGCCTTTTGCTCACATGTT
Features (pLannotate 1.2.2; 9 found; start..end, strand, type, name):
    121..213     +  CDS            lacI (fragment): lac repressor; lacI; The lac repressor binds to the lac operator to inhibit transcription in E. coli. This inhibition can be relieved by adding lactose or isopropyl-β-D-thiogalactopyranoside (IPTG).
    268..295     -  terminator     rrnB T2 terminator: transcription terminator T2 from the E. coli rrnB gene
    427..470     +  terminator     rrnB T1 terminator: Escherichia coli rrnB; transcription terminator T1 from the E. coli rrnB gene
    517..553     -  CDS            lacZα (fragment): LacZα fragment of β-galactosidase; lacZ fragment
    569..668     +  protein_bind   attL1: mutant version of attL; recombination site for the Gateway® LR reaction LR Clonase™
   1435..1534    -  protein_bind   attL2: mutant version of attL; recombination site for the Gateway® LR reaction LR Clonase™
   1552..1570    -  promoter       T7 promoter: promoter for bacteriophage T7 RNA polymerase
   1704..2513    +  CDS            KanR: aminoglycoside phosphotransferase; aph(3')-Ia; confers resistance to kanamycin in bacteria or G418 (Geneticin®) in eukaryotes
   2660..3248    +  rep_origin     ori: high-copy-number ColE1/pMB1/pBR322/pUC origin of replication
