[The description below was written by a language model from this plasmid's Addgene catalogue record, the feature table of its GenBank file and pLannotate feature annotations shown in this document.]
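Description:
pME-lamp1 is a 3,310 bp Gateway middle-entry clone carrying zebrafish (D. rerio) lamp1, linked in the record to the lamp1b gene, which encodes a lysosome-associated membrane protein. It is catalogued as a zebrafish plasmid for multisite Gateway assembly. The stated purpose is 5' tagging with lamp1, meaning the lamp1 sequence is placed upstream of a partner element supplied from another entry clone. The catalogue lists pDEST-actc1b-mKate2-ccdb as the backbone, but the annotated sequence does not look like a destination vector. It shows no actc1b promoter, mKate2 or ccdB features, and instead has the layout of a small pENTR/pDONR-type entry plasmid. The listed backbone may instead be the destination vector the clone is meant to be recombined into, though the record does not say so.

The insert lies between attL1 and attL2, the sites used by LR Clonase to transfer the fragment directionally into a destination vector. This interval of roughly 770 bp is not annotated in either feature table, so the exact extent of the lamp1 sequence, and whether it is a full coding region or a targeting fragment, is not stated. No eukaryotic promoter is present, so expression depends on the elements supplied in the final assembled construct. rrnB T1 and T2 terminators sit upstream of attL1 and insulate the insert from read-through transcription in bacteria. A T7 promoter and M13 primer sites flank the cassette for sequencing. The plasmid is propagated in E. coli through a high-copy ColE1/pUC-type origin and selected with kanamycin via the aph(3')-Ia gene. The associated work concerns in vivo cell biological screening in zebrafish, where clones like this one are used to build fusion constructs that label subcellular compartments.
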