Addgene plasmid #109559: pME-lamp1
Purpose: Multisite gateway vector for 5' tagging with lamp1
Depositing lab: Rob Parton. Depositing organization: University of Queensland, Institute for Molecular Bioscience. Publication: In vivo cell biological screening identifies an endocytic capture mechanism for T-tubule formation. Hall TE, Martel N, Ariotti N, Xiong Z, Lo HP, Ferguson C, Rae J, Lim YW, Parton RG. Nat Commun. 2020 Jul 24;11(1):3711. doi: 10.1038/s41467-020-17486-w. PubMed 32709891.
Backbone
  Vector backbone: pDEST-actc1b-mKate2-ccdb
  Vector type: Zebrafish plasmids
Growth in bacteria
  Bacterial resistance: Kanamycin, 50 μg/mL
  Growth temperature: 37°C
  Growth strain: DH5alpha
  Copy number: High Copy
Gene/Insert
  Gene/Insert name: lamp1
  Species: D. rerio (zebrafish)
  Entrez Gene: lamp1b (a.k.a. fa56f11, lamp1, si:ch211-218d20.14, wu:fa56f11)
  Cloning method: Gateway Cloning
Terms and licenses: Academic/Nonprofit Terms; Industry Terms: Not Available to Industry
How to cite: pME-lamp1 was a gift from Rob Parton (Addgene plasmid # 109559 ; http://n2t.net/addgene:109559 ; RRID:Addgene_109559)
